Addgene plasmid #48476: pFUSB4_CGTA
Depositing lab: Stephen Ekker. Depositing organization: Mayo Foundation for Medical Education and Research. Publication: High Efficiency In Vivo Genome Engineering with a Simplified 15-RVD GoldyTALEN Design. Ma AC, Lee HB, Clark KJ, Ekker SC. PLoS One. 2013 May 29;8(5):e65259. doi: 10.1371/journal.pone.0065259. Print 2013. PubMed 23734242.
Backbone
  Vector backbone: pFUS_B4
  Vector type: Mammalian Expression, TALEN
Growth in bacteria
  Bacterial resistance: Spectinomycin, 50 μg/mL
  Growth temperature: 37°C
  Growth strain: Top10
  Copy number: Unknown
Gene/Insert
  Gene/Insert name: RVD sequence: HD NN NG NI
  Species: Synthetic
  Cloning method: Unknown
  Sequencing primers: 5′ ttgatgcctggcagttccct; 3′ cgaaccgaacaggcttatgt
Terms and licenses: Academic/Nonprofit Terms; Industry Terms: Not Available to Industry
Depositor comments: Plasmid was created using Golden Gate cloning.
How to cite: pFUSB4_CGTA was a gift from Stephen Ekker (Addgene plasmid # 48476 ; http://n2t.net/addgene:48476 ; RRID:Addgene_48476)
