[The description below was written by a language model from this plasmid's Addgene catalogue record and pLannotate feature annotations shown in this document.]
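Description:
pFUSB4_CGTA is a small (about 2.9 kb) intermediate array plasmid for TALEN construction, built on the pFUS_B4 backbone and carrying a pre-assembled block of four synthetic TAL effector repeats. The insert is defined by its repeat-variable diresidues, HD NN NG NI, which under the standard TALE code specify the bases C, G, T and A, hence the plasmid name. According to the depositor, the repeat block was assembled by Golden Gate cloning. Although the catalogue lists the vector type as mammalian expression/TALEN, the annotated features show no eukaryotic promoter, nuclease domain or polyadenylation signal. The plasmid therefore looks like a building-block component rather than a stand-alone expression construct. The feature table does not annotate the repeat array itself. It presumably lies in the unannotated stretch after the lacZα remnant.

Propagation is in E. coli from a high-copy ColE1/pUC-type origin, with selection through the aadA aminoglycoside adenylyltransferase gene, which confers spectinomycin (and streptomycin) resistance. This gene sits downstream of a class 1 integron Pc promoter fragment and a short gentamicin acetyltransferase remnant. Only short fragments of lacZα and lacI remain. This fits the usual Golden Gate design, in which the repeat modules replace a lacZα screening cassette, though the record does not say so explicitly. The rrnB T1 and T2 terminators are also present in the backbone.

The associated publication describes a simplified 15-RVD GoldyTALEN design for in vivo genome engineering. In that context, ready-made four-repeat plasmids like this one would be combined with other pre-assembled arrays in a later Golden Gate step to build full-length TALE DNA-binding domains in a final TALEN expression backbone.
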