Features (pLannotate 1.2.2; 8 found; start..end, strand, type, name):
      3..39      -  CDS            lacZα (fragment): LacZα fragment of β-galactosidase; lacZ fragment
    596..619     +  promoter       Pc promoter (fragment): intI1 (promoter lies within the coding sequence); class 1 integron promoter
    795..851     +  CDS            GmR (fragment): gentamycin acetyltransferase; aacC1; confers resistance to gentamycin
    858..1649    +  CDS            SmR: aminoglycoside adenylyltransferase (Murphy, 1985); aadA; confers resistance to spectinomycin and streptomycin
   1742..2330    +  rep_origin     ori: high-copy-number ColE1/pMB1/pBR322/pUC origin of replication
   2513..2605    +  CDS            lacI (fragment): lac repressor; lacI; The lac repressor binds to the lac operator to inhibit transcription in E. coli. This inhibition can be relieved by adding lactose or isopropyl-β-D-thiogalactopyranoside (IPTG).
   2660..2687    -  terminator     rrnB T2 terminator: transcription terminator T2 from the E. coli rrnB gene
   2819..2862    +  terminator     rrnB T1 terminator: Escherichia coli rrnB; transcription terminator T1 from the E. coli rrnB gene
>Addgene plasmid #48476 | pFUSB4_CGTA | depositor full sequence | sequence record 70176 | Full Sequence
ATGTTTTCCCAGTCACGACGTTGTAAAACGACGGCCAGTCTTAAGCGTCTCATGGCCTGACCCCGGACCA
AGTGGTGGCCTATCGCCAGCCACGATGGCGGCAAGCAAGCGCTCGAAACGGTGCAGCGGCTGTTGCCGGT
GCTGTGCCAGGACCATGGCCTGACCCCGGACCAAGTGGTGGCTATCGCCAGCAACAATGGCGGCAAGCAA
GCGCTCGAAACGGTGCAGCGGCTGTTGCCGGTGCTGTGCCAGGACCATGGCCTGACCCCGGACCAAGTGG
TGGCTATCGCCAGCAACGGTGGCGGCAAGCAAGCGCTCGAAACGGTGCAGCGGCTGTTGCCGGTGCTGTG
CCAGGACCATGGCCTGACCCCGGACCAAGTGGTGGCTATCGCCAGCAACATTGGCGGCAAGCAAGCGCTC
GAAACGGTGCAGCGGCTGTTGCCGGTGCTGTGCCAGGACCATGGCCTGACCCCGGACCAAGTGGTGGCTA
TCGAGACGTCTAGACCAGCCAGGACAGAAATGCCTCGACTTCGCTGCTACCCAAGGTTGCCGGGTGACGC
ACACCGTGGAAACGGATGAAGGCACGAACCCAGTGGACATAAGCCTGTTCGGTTCGTAAGCTGTAATGCA
AGTAGCGTATGCGCTCACGCAACTGGTCCAGAACCTTGACCGAACGCAGCGGTGGTAACGGCGCAGTGGC
GGTTTTCATGGCTTGTTATGACTGTTTTTTTGGGGTACAGTCTATGCCTCGGGCATCCAAGCAGCAAGCG
CGTTACGCCGTGGGTCGATGTTTGATGTTATGGAGCAGCAACGATGTTACGCAGCAGGGCAGTCGCCCTA
AAACAAAGTTAAACATTATGAGGGAAGCGGTGATCGCCGAAGTATCGACTCAACTATCAGAGGTAGTTGG
CGTCATCGAGCGCCATCTCGAACCGACGTTGCTGGCCGTACATTTGTACGGCTCCGCAGTGGATGGCGGC
CTGAAGCCACACAGTGATATTGATTTGCTGGTTACGGTGACCGTAAGGCTTGATGAAACAACGCGGCGAG
CTTTGATCAACGACCTTTTGGAAACTTCGGCTTCCCCTGGAGAGAGCGAGATTCTCCGCGCTGTAGAAGT
CACCATTGTTGTGCACGACGACATCATTCCGTGGCGTTATCCAGCTAAGCGCGAACTGCAATTTGGAGAA
TGGCAGCGCAATGACATTCTTGCAGGTATCTTCGAGCCAGCCACGATCGACATTGATCTGGCTATCTTGC
TGACAAAAGCAAGAGAACATAGCGTTGCCTTGGTAGGTCCAGCGGCGGAGGAACTCTTTGATCCGGTTCC
TGAACAGGATCTATTTGAGGCGCTAAATGAAACCTTAACGCTATGGAACTCGCCGCCCGACTGGGCTGGC
GATGAGCGAAATGTAGTGCTTACGTTGTCCCGCATTTGGTACAGCGCAGTAACCGGCAAAATCGCGCCGA
AGGATGTCGCTGCCGACTGGGCAATGGAGCGCCTGCCGGCCCAGTATCAGCCCGTCATACTTGAAGCTAG
ACAGGCTTATCTTGGACAAGAAGAAGATCGCTTGGCCTCGCGCGCAGATCAGTTGGAAGAATTTGTCCAC
TACGTGAAAGGCGAGATCACCAAGGTAGTCGGCAAATAACCCTCGAGCCACCCATGACCAAAATCCCTTA
ACGTGAGTTACGCGTCGTTCCACTGAGCGTCAGACCCCGTAGAAAAGATCAAAGGATCTTCTTGAGATCC
TTTTTTTCTGCGCGTAATCTGCTGCTTGCAAACAAAAAAACCACCGCTACCAGCGGTGGTTTGTTTGCCG
GATCAAGAGCTACCAACTCTTTTTCCGAAGGTAACTGGCTTCAGCAGAGCGCAGATACCAAATACTGTCC
TTCTAGTGTAGCCGTAGTTAGGCCACCACTTCAAGAACTCTGTAGCACCGCCTACATACCTCGCTCTGCT
AATCCTGTTACCAGTGGCTGCTGCCAGTGGCGATAAGTCGTGTCTTACCGGGTTGGACTCAAGACGATAG
TTACCGGATAAGGCGCAGCGGTCGGGCTGAACGGGGGGTTCGTGCACACAGCCCAGCTTGGAGCGAACGA
CCTACACCGAACTGAGATACCTACAGCGTGAGCATTGAGAAAGCGCCACGCTTCCCGAAGGGAGAAAGGC
GGACAGGTATCCGGTAAGCGGCAGGGTCGGAACAGGAGAGCGCACGAGGGAGCTTCCAGGGGGAAACGCC
TGGTATCTTTATAGTCCTGTCGGGTTTCGCCACCTCTGACTTGAGCGTCGATTTTTGTGATGCTCGTCAG
GGGGGCGGAGCCTATGGAAAAACGCCAGCAACGCGGCCTTTTTACGGTTCCTGGCCTTTTGCTGGCCTTT
TGCTCACATGTTCTTTCCTGCGTTATCCCCTGATTCTGTGGATAACCGTATTACCGCCTTTGAGTGAGCT
GATACCGCTCGCCGCAGCCGAACGACCGAGCGCAGCGAGTCAGTGAGCGAGGAAGCGGAAGAGCGCCCAA
TACGCAAACCGCCTCTCCCCGCGCGTTGGCCGATTCATTAATGCAGCTGGCACGACAGGTTTCCCGACTG
GAAAGCGGGCAGTGAGCGCAACGCAATTAATACGCGTACCGCTAGCCAGGAAGAGTTTGTAGAAACGCAA
AAAGGCCATCCGTCAGGATGGCCTTCTGCTTAGTTTGATGCCTGGCAGTTTATGGCGGGCGTCCTGCCCG
CCACCCTCCGGGCCGTTGCTTCACAACGTTCAAATCCGCTCCCGGCGGATTTGTCCTACTCAGGAGAGCG
TTCACCGACAAACAACAGATAAAACGAAAGGCCCAGTCTTCCGACTGAGCCTTTCGTTTTATTTGATGCC
TGGCAGTTCCCTACTCTCGCGTTAACGCTAGCATGG
