>Addgene plasmid #48476 | pFUSB4_CGTA | addgene partial sequence | sequence record 70914 | pCR8_F1 5'-ttgatgcctggcagttccct-3'
TCACGACGTTGTAAAACGACGGCCAGTCTTAAGCGTCTCATGGCCTGACCCCGGACCAAGTGGTGGCTAT
CGCCAGCCACGATGGCGGCAAGCAAGCGCTCGAAACGGTGCAGCGGCTGTTGCCGGTGCTGTGCCAGGAC
CATGGCCTGACCCCGGACCAAGTGGTGGCTATCGCCAGCAACAATGGCGGCAAGCAAGCGCTCGAAACGG
TGCAGCGGCTGTTGCCGGTGCTGTGCCAGGACCATGGCCTGACCCCGGACCAAGTGGTGGCTATCGCCAG
CAACGGTGGCGGCAAGCAAGCGCTCGAAACGGTGCAGCGGCTGTTGCCGGTGCTGTGCCAGGACCATGGC
CTGACCCCGGACCAAGTGGTGGCTATCGCCAGCAACATTGGCGGCAAGCAAGCGCTCGAAACGGTGCAGC
GGCTGTTGCCGGTGCTGTGCCAGGACCATGGCCTGACCCCGGACCAAGTGGTGGCTATCGAGACGTCTAG
ACCAGCCAGGACAGAAATGCCTCGACTTCGCTGCTACCCAAGGTTGCCGGGTGACGCACACCGTGGAAAC
GGATGAAGGCACGAACCCAGTGGACATAAGCCTGTTCGGTTCGTAAGCTGTAATGCAAGTAGCGTATGCG
CTCACGCAACTGGTCCAGAACCTTGACCGAACGCAGCGGTGGTAACGGCGCAGTGGCGGTTTTCATGGCT
TGTTATGACTGTTTTTTTGGGGTACAGTCTATGCCTCGGGCATCCAAGCAGCAAGCGCGTTACGCCGTGG
GTCGATGTTTGATGTTATGGAGCAGCAACGATGTTACGCAGCA
